>Addgene plasmid #39751 | KHBD00744 | depositor partial sequence | sequence record 50191 | KHBD00744 sequence 483 bps
ATGAGTATGAGCGACGACGACCGCGACATAGACATCGAAAGTGACGAGGACGGGGACTCGGACACTGGCT
TGGGATCCTCGCGACACACAAACACCGCCAATTTCACCCAGGCCGAAAAGCGGGCGCACCACAACGCTTT
GGAGCGAAGGCGGCGCGATCACATCAAGGAGAGCTTCACCAACCTGCGTGAGGCGGTGCCCACACTCAAG
GGCGAAAAGGCGAGTCGAGCTCAAATCCTGAAAAAGACCACCGAATGCATACAGACGATGAGGCGGAAGA
TCAGTGAAAACCAGAAAGACATCGAAGAGATCAAGAGGCAAAACAACATAATAGCTAAGCAGATACAAGC
ACTGGAGAGTTCAAATGGGGATCAGTTCAGCGAATTTCTCAGCGACGAGGAAGTGGGCAGCGAGGAGGCC
GACGACGAAGACCTCGACCAGGACTTCAGTAGACGCAATAAAAAGATGAAGACCTTCCACGCA
