>Addgene plasmid #39751 | KHBD00744 | addgene partial sequence | sequence record 52416 | M13Rev
AATAATGATTTTATTTTGACTGATAGTGACCTGTTCGTTGCAACAAATTGATAAGCAATGCTTTCTTATA
ATGCCAACTTTGTACAAGAAAGTTGGCAATGCGTGGAAGGTCTTCATCTTTTTATTGCGTCTACTGAAGT
CCTGGTCGAGGTCTTCGTCGTCGGCCTCCTCGCTGCCCACTTCCTCGTCGCTGAGAAATTCGCTGAACTG
ATCCCCATTTGAACTCTCCAGTGCTTGTATCTGCTTAGCTATTATGTTGTTTTGCCTCTTGATCTCTTCG
ATGTCTTTCTGGTTTTCACTGATCTTCCGCCTCATCGTCTGTATGCATTCGGTGGTCTTTTTCAGGATTT
GAGCTCGACTCGCCTTTTCGCCCTTGAGTGTGGGCACCGCCTCACGCAGGTTGGTGAAGCTCTCCTTGAT
GTGATCGCGCCGCCTTCGCTCCAAAGCGTTGTGGTGCGCCCGCTTTTCGGCCTGGGTGAAATTGGCGGTG
TTTGTGTGTCGCGAGGATCCCAAGCCAGTGTCCGAGTCCCCGTCCTCGTCACTTTCGATGTCTATGTCGC
GGTCGTCGTCGCTCATACTCATGGTGCCAACTTTTTTGTACAAAGTTGGCATTATAAAAAAGCATTGCTC
ATCAATTTGTTGCAACGAACAGGTCACTATCAGTCAAAATAAAATCATTATTTGGGGCCCGAGCTTAAGA
CTGGCCGTCGTTTTACAACGTCGTGACTGGG
