[The description below was written by a language model from this plasmid's Addgene catalogue record.]
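Description:
KHBD00744 is a Gateway entry clone built in the pDONR221 backbone (Invitrogen), carrying the open reading frame of the Drosophila melanogaster gene CG9648, better known as Max (dMax), which encodes a basic helix-loop-helix family transcription factor. The insert is recorded as 483 bp in a backbone of 2536 bp once the donor cassette is replaced, and it was introduced by Gateway recombination, so the ORF should be flanked by attL recombination sites as is standard for clones derived from this donor vector. The plasmid is maintained at high copy in E. coli under kanamycin selection. No feature table is supplied, so details such as the replication origin and exact site positions are not recorded here. The listed sequencing primers are the M13 forward and reverse sites that border the cloning region in this backbone.

There is no promoter driving the insert, so this plasmid is not an expression construct in itself. It serves as a shuttle from which the Max coding sequence can be transferred by LR recombination into any compatible destination vector that supplies a promoter, tags or fusion partners. The depositor notes that ORFs in this collection were cloned open-ended, without a stop codon, which permits in-frame C-terminal fusions as well as N-terminal ones after transfer. The clone belongs to a Drosophila ORF collection associated with work on automated protein–DNA interaction screening of fly regulatory elements, which suggests use in generating fusion proteins for such assays, although the record does not specify the destination vectors involved.
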