Addgene plasmid #39751: KHBD00744
Depositing lab: Bart Deplancke. Depositing organization: Swiss Federal Institute of Technology (EPFL). Publication: Automated protein-DNA interaction screening of Drosophila regulatory elements. Korneel Hens, Jean-Daniel Feuz, Alina Isakova, Antonina Lagovitina, Andreas Massouras, Julien Bryois, Patrick Callaerts, Susan E. Celniker, Bart Deplancke. Nat Methods. 2011 Oct 30;8(12):1065-70. 10.1038/nmeth.1763 PubMed 22037703.
Backbone
  Vector backbone: pDONR221
  Backbone manufacturer: Invitrogen
  Backbone size w/o insert (bp): 2536
  Vector type: Gateway DONR vector
Growth in bacteria
  Bacterial resistance: Kanamycin, 50 μg/mL
  Growth temperature: 37°C
  Growth strain: DH5alpha
  Copy number: High Copy
Gene/Insert
  Gene/Insert name: CG9648 (alt names: FBgn0017578; Max)
  Species: D. melanogaster (fly)
  Insert size (bp): 483
  Entrez Gene: Max (a.k.a. Dmel_CG9648, CG9648, Dmel\CG9648, MAX, bHLHd9, dMax, dmax, max)
  Promoter: none
  Cloning method: Gateway Cloning
  Sequencing primers: 5′ M13-F20; 3′ M13R
Terms and licenses: Academic/Nonprofit Terms; Industry Terms: Not Available to Industry
Depositor comments: Please note that the ORFs in this collection were cloned open-ended (without a stop codon).
How to cite: KHBD00744 was a gift from Bart Deplancke (Addgene plasmid # 39751 ; http://n2t.net/addgene:39751 ; RRID:Addgene_39751)
